Addgene plasmid #90090: pET21b-Caspase-3(D3A: D175A D28A D9A)
Purpose: Expresses caspase 3 D3A mutant (D175A D28A D9A) in bacterial cells
Depositing lab: Clay Clark. Depositing organization: University of Texas at Arlington. Publication: An uncleavable procaspase-3 mutant has a lower catalytic efficiency but an active site similar to that of mature caspase-3. Bose K, Pop C, Feeney B, Clark AC. Biochemistry. 2003 Oct 28;42(42):12298-310. 10.1021/bi034998x PubMed 14567691.
Backbone
  Vector backbone: pET21b
  Vector type: Bacterial Expression
Growth in bacteria
  Bacterial resistance: Ampicillin, 100 μg/mL
  Growth temperature: 37°C
  Growth strain: DH5alpha
  Copy number: High Copy
Gene/Insert
  Gene/Insert name: Caspase 3
  Species: H. sapiens (human)
  Mutation: D175A D28A D9A
  Entrez Gene: CASP3 (a.k.a. CPP32, CPP32B, SCA-1)
  Tag / fusion protein: His tag (C terminal on backbone)
  Cloning method: Ligation Independent Cloning
Terms and licenses: Academic/Nonprofit Terms; Industry Terms: Not Available to Industry
How to cite: pET21b-Caspase-3(D3A: D175A D28A D9A) was a gift from Clay Clark (Addgene plasmid # 90090 ; http://n2t.net/addgene:90090 ; RRID:Addgene_90090)
