[The description below was written by a language model from this plasmid's Addgene catalogue record and pLannotate feature annotations shown in this document.]
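Description:
pET21b-Caspase-3(D3A: D175A D28A D9A) is a bacterial expression plasmid built on the pET21b backbone for producing a mutant form of human caspase-3 (CASP3, also known as CPP32) in E. coli. It is maintained through a ColE1/pBR322-type origin and selected with ampicillin via the β-lactamase (AmpR) gene. The catalogue lists it as high copy, although the feature table also shows the rop gene and bom region inherited from pBR322, elements that normally moderate copy number. An f1 origin is present for single-stranded DNA production, and the short tetracycline-resistance fragments, the predicted E. coli ORF and the CAP binding site are non-functional backbone remnants or annotation matches rather than working parts.

The CASP3 coding sequence sits downstream of a T7 promoter, lac operator and the phage T7 gene 10 ribosome binding site, and is followed by a T7 terminator. The plasmid-borne lacI gene supplies repressor, so expression stays low until it is induced with IPTG in a host that provides T7 RNA polymerase. The insert is followed by a backbone-encoded C-terminal His tag, detected by the annotation as an 18-nt fragment consistent with six histidines, which allows metal-affinity purification. The short "SET1" hit after the tag is probably just a sequence match in the vector region ahead of the terminator.

The three aspartate-to-alanine substitutions (D9A, D28A, D175A) are described in the associated publication as yielding an uncleavable procaspase-3. The protein therefore remains in its zymogen form rather than being processed to mature caspase-3. The construct is used to prepare recombinant procaspase-3 for biochemical and structural comparison of its catalytic efficiency and active site with those of the mature enzyme.
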