Features (pLannotate 1.2.2; 19 found; start..end, strand, type, name):
      1..19      +  promoter       T7 promoter: promoter for bacteriophage T7 RNA polymerase
     20..44      +  protein_bind   lac operator: The lac repressor binds to the lac operator to inhibit transcription in E. coli. This inhibition can be relieved by adding lactose or isopropyl-β-D-thiogalactopyranoside (IPTG). lac repressor encoded by lacI
     59..81      +  RBS            RBS: efficient ribosome binding site from bacteriophage T7 gene 10 (Olins and Rangwala, 1989)
     89..919     +  CDS            CASP3: CASP3_HUMAN - Also known as CPP32. Experimental evidence at protein level: Swiss-Prot protein existence level 1. Involved in the activation cascade of caspases responsible for apoptosis execution (PubMed:7596430). At the onset of apoptosis it proteolytically cleaves poly(ADP-ribose) polymerase (PARP) at a '216- Asp-|-Gly-217' bond (PubMed:7774019). Cleaves and activates sterol regulatory element binding proteins (SREBPs) between the basic helix- loop-helix leucine zipper domain and the membrane attachment domain. Cleaves and activates caspase-6, -7 and -9 (PubMed:7596430). Involved in the clea
    926..943     +  CDS            9xHis (fragment): 9xHis affinity tag
    953..1002    +  CDS            SET1 (fragment): solubility-enhancement tag derived from T7 phage gene 10B
   1010..1057    +  terminator     T7 terminator: transcription terminator for bacteriophage T7 RNA polymerase
   1094..1522    +  rep_origin     f1 ori (sequence partly withheld): f1 bacteriophage origin of replication; arrow indicates direction of (+) strand synthesis
   1575..1679    +  promoter       AmpR promoter: bla
   1680..2540    +  CDS            AmpR: β-lactamase; bla; confers resistance to ampicillin, carbenicillin, and related antibiotics
   2711..3299    +  rep_origin     ori: high-copy-number ColE1/pMB1/pBR322/pUC origin of replication
   3485..3624    -  misc_feature   bom: basis of mobility region from pBR322
   3726..3917    -  CDS            rop: Rop protein, which maintains plasmids at low copy number; rop
   3934..4314    +  CDS            YPB1_ECOLX: Protein predicted: Swiss-Prot protein existence level 4. From Escherichia coli.
   4386..4677    -  CDS            TcR (fragment): tetracycline efflux protein; tet; confers resistance to tetracycline
   4692..4713    -  protein_bind   CAP binding site: CAP binding activates transcription in the presence of cAMP. E. coli catabolite activator protein
   4726..5808    -  CDS            lacI: lac repressor; lacI; The lac repressor binds to the lac operator to inhibit transcription in E. coli. This inhibition can be relieved by adding lactose or isopropyl-β-D-thiogalactopyranoside (IPTG).
   5809..5886    -  promoter       lacI promoter: lacI
   5894..6173    -  CDS            TcR (fragment): tetracycline efflux protein; tet; confers resistance to tetracycline
>Addgene plasmid #90090 | pET21b-Caspase-3(D3A: D175A D28A D9A) | addgene full sequence | sequence record 177314 | Addgene NGS Result
TAATACGACTCACTATAGGGGAATTGTGAGCGGATAACAATTCCCCTCTAGAAATAATTTTGTTTAACTT
TAAGAAGGAGATATACATATGGAGAACACTGAAAACTCAGTGGCTAGCAAATCCATTAAAAATTTGGAAC
CCAAGATCATACATGGAAGCGAATCAATGGCCAGTGGAATATCCCTGGACAACAGTTATAAAATGGATTA
TCCTGAGATGGGTTTATGTATAATAATTAATAATAAGAATTTTCATAAAAGCACTGGAATGACATCTCGG
TCTGGTACAGATGTCGATGCAGCAAACCTCAGGGAAACATTCAGAAACTTGAAATATGAAGTCAGGAATA
AAAATGATCTTACACGTGAAGAAATTGTGGAATTGATGCGTGATGTTTCTAAAGAAGATCACAGCAAAAG
GAGCAGTTTTGTTTGTGTGCTTCTGAGCCATGGTGAAGAAGGAATAATTTTTGGAACAAATGGACCTGTT
GACCTGAAAAAAATAACAAACTTTTTCAGAGGGGATCGTTGTAGAAGTCTAACTGGAAAACCCAAACTTT
TCATTATTCAGGCCTGCCGTGGTACAGAACTGGACTGTGGCATTGAGACAGCTAGCGGTGTTGATGATGA
CATGGCGTGTCATAAAATACCAGTGGAGGCCGACTTCTTGTATGCATACTCCACAGCACCTGGTTATTAT
TCTTGGCGAAATTCAAAGGATGGCTCCTGGTTCATCCAGTCGCTTTGTGCCATGCTGAAACAGTATGCCG
ACAAGCTTGAATTTATGCACATTCTTACCCGGGTTAACCGAAAGGTGGCAACAGAATTTGAGTCCTTTTC
CTTTGACGCTACTTTTCATGCAAAGAAACAGATTCCATGTATTGTTTCCATGCTCACAAAAGAACTCTAT
TTTTATCACCTCGAGCACCACCACCACCACCACTGAGATCCGGCTGCTAACAAAGCCCGAAAGGAAGCTG
AGTTGGCTGCTGCCACCGCTGAGCAATAACTAGCATAACCCCTTGGGGCCTCTAAACGGGTCTTGAGGGG
TTTTTTGCTGAAAGGAGGAACTATATCCGGATTGGCGAATGGG
[124 nt withheld, positions 1094-1217]
C
[91 nt withheld, positions 1219-1309]
A
[49 nt withheld, positions 1311-1359]
CCTTTGACGTTGGAGTCCACGTTCTTT
[37 nt withheld, positions 1387-1423]
ACCCTATCTCGGTCTATTCTTTTGATTTATAAGGGATTTTGCCGATTTCGGCCTATTGGTTAAAAAATGA
GCTGATTTAACAAAAATTTAACGCGAATTTTAACAAAATATTAACGCTTACAATTTAGGTGGCACTTTTC
GGGGAAATGTGCGCGGAACCCCTATTTGTTTATTTTTCTAAATACATTCAAATATGTATCCGCTCATGAG
ACAATAACCCTGATAAATGCTTCAATAATATTGAAAAAGGAAGAGTATGAGTATTCAACATTTCCGTGTC
GCCCTTATTCCCTTTTTTGCGGCATTTTGCCTTCCTGTTTTTGCTCACCCAGAAACGCTGGTGAAAGTAA
AAGATGCTGAAGATCAGTTGGGTGCACGAGTGGGTTACATCGAACTGGATCTCAACAGCGGTAAGATCCT
TGAGAGTTTTCGCCCCGAAGAACGTTTTCCAATGATGAGCACTTTTAAAGTTCTGCTATGTGGCGCGGTA
TTATCCCGTATTGACGCCGGGCAAGAGCAACTCGGTCGCCGCATACACTATTCTCAGAATGACTTGGTTG
AGTACTCACCAGTCACAGAAAAGCATCTTACGGATGGCATGACAGTAAGAGAATTATGCAGTGCTGCCAT
AACCATGAGTGATAACACTGCGGCCAACTTACTTCTGACAACGATCGGAGGACCGAAGGAGCTAACCGCT
TTTTTGCACAACATGGGGGATCATGTAACTCGCCTTGATCGTTGGGAACCGGAGCTGAATGAAGCCATAC
CAAACGACGAGCGTGACACCACGATGCCTGCAGCAATGGCAACAACGTTGCGCAAACTATTAACTGGCGA
ACTACTTACTCTAGCTTCCCGGCAACAATTAATAGACTGGATGGAGGCGGATAAAGTTGCAGGACCACTT
CTGCGCTCGGCCCTTCCGGCTGGCTGGTTTATTGCTGATAAATCTGGAGCCGGTGAGCGTGGGTCTCGCG
GTATCATTGCAGCACTGGGGCCAGATGGTAAGCCCTCCCGTATCGTAGTTATCTACACGACGGGGAGTCA
GGCAACTATGGATGAACGAAATAGACAGATCGCTGAGATAGGTGCCTCACTGATTAAGCATTGGTAACTG
TCAGACCAAGTTTACTCATATATACTTTAGATTGATTTAAAACTTCATTTTTAATTTAAAAGGATCTAGG
TGAAGATCCTTTTTGATAATCTCATGACCAAAATCCCTTAACGTGAGTTTTCGTTCCACTGAGCGTCAGA
CCCCGTAGAAAAGATCAAAGGATCTTCTTGAGATCCTTTTTTTCTGCGCGTAATCTGCTGCTTGCAAACA
AAAAAACCACCGCTACCAGCGGTGGTTTGTTTGCCGGATCAAGAGCTACCAACTCTTTTTCCGAAGGTAA
CTGGCTTCAGCAGAGCGCAGATACCAAATACTGTCCTTCTAGTGTAGCCGTAGTTAGGCCACCACTTCAA
GAACTCTGTAGCACCGCCTACATACCTCGCTCTGCTAATCCTGTTACCAGTGGCTGCTGCCAGTGGCGAT
AAGTCGTGTCTTACCGGGTTGGACTCAAGACGATAGTTACCGGATAAGGCGCAGCGGTCGGGCTGAACGG
GGGGTTCGTGCACACAGCCCAGCTTGGAGCGAACGACCTACACCGAACTGAGATACCTACAGCGTGAGCT
ATGAGAAAGCGCCACGCTTCCCGAAGGGAGAAAGGCGGACAGGTATCCGGTAAGCGGCAGGGTCGGAACA
GGAGAGCGCACGAGGGAGCTTCCAGGGGGAAACGCCTGGTATCTTTATAGTCCTGTCGGGTTTCGCCACC
TCTGACTTGAGCGTCGATTTTTGTGATGCTCGTCAGGGGGGCGGAGCCTATGGAAAAACGCCAGCAACGC
GGCCTTTTTACGGTTCCTGGCCTTTTGCTGGCCTTTTGCTCACATGTTCTTTCCTGCGTTATCCCCTGAT
TCTGTGGATAACCGTATTACCGCCTTTGAGTGAGCTGATACCGCTCGCCGCAGCCGAACGACCGAGCGCA
GCGAGTCAGTGAGCGAGGAAGCGGAAGAGCGCCTGATGCGGTATTTTCTCCTTACGCATCTGTGCGGTAT
TTCACACCGCAATGGTGCACTCTCAGTACAATCTGCTCTGATGCCGCATAGTTAAGCCAGTATACACTCC
GCTATCGCTACGTGACTGGGTCATGGCTGCGCCCCGACACCCGCCAACACCCGCTGACGCGCCCTGACGG
GCTTGTCTGCTCCCGGCATCCGCTTACAGACAAGCTGTGACCGTCTCCGGGAGCTGCATGTGTCAGAGGT
TTTCACCGTCATCACCGAAACGCGCGAGGCAGCTGCGGTAAAGCTCATCAGCGTGGTCGTGAAGCGATTC
ACAGATGTCTGCCTGTTCATCCGCGTCCAGCTCGTTGAGTTTCTCCAGAAGCGTTAATGTCTGGCTTCTG
ATAAAGCGGGCCATGTTAAGGGCGGTTTTTTCCTGTTTGGTCACTGATGCCTCCGTGTAAGGGGGATTTC
TGTTCATGGGGGTAATGATACCGATGAAACGAGAGAGGATGCTCACGATACGGGTTACTGATGATGAACA
TGCCCGGTTACTGGAACGTTGTGAGGGTAAACAACTGGCGGTATGGATGCGGCGGGACCAGAGAAAAATC
ACTCAGGGTCAATGCCAGCGCTTCGTTAATACAGATGTAGGTGTTCCACAGGGTAGCCAGCAGCATCCTG
CGATGCAGATCCGGAACATAATGGTGCAGGGCGCTGACTTCCGCGTTTCCAGACTTTACGAAACACGGAA
ACCGAAGACCATTCATGTTGTTGCTCAGGTCGCAGACGTTTTGCAGCAGCAGTCGCTTCACGTTCGCTCG
CGTATCGGTGATTCATTCTGCTAACCAGTAAGGCAACCCCGCCAGCCTAGCCGGGTCCTCAACGACAGGA
GCACGATCATGCGCACCCGTGGGGCCGCCATGCCGGCGATAATGGCCTGCTTCTCGCCGAAACGTTTGGT
GGCGGGACCAGTGACGAAGGCTTGAGCGAGGGCGTGCAAGATTCCGAATACCGCAAGCGACAGGCCGATC
ATCGTCGCGCTCCAGCGAAAGCGGTCCTCGCCGAAAATGACCCAGAGCGCTGCCGGCACCTGTCCTACGA
GTTGCATGATAAAGAAGACAGTCATAAGTGCGGCGACGATAGTCATGCCCCGCGCCCACCGGAAGGAGCT
GACTGGGTTGAAGGCTCTCAAGGGCATCGGTCGAGATCCCGGTGCCTAATGAGTGAGCTAACTTACATTA
ATTGCGTTGCGCTCACTGCCCGCTTTCCAGTCGGGAAACCTGTCGTGCCAGCTGCATTAATGAATCGGCC
AACGCGCGGGGAGAGGCGGTTTGCGTATTGGGCGCCAGGGTGGTTTTTCTTTTCACCAGTGAGACGGGCA
ACAGCTGATTGCCCTTCACCGCCTGGCCCTGAGAGAGTTGCAGCAAGCGGTCCACGCTGGTTTGCCCCAG
CAGGCGAAAATCCTGTTTGATGGTGGTTAACGGCGGGATATAACATGAGCTGTCTTCGGTATCGTCGTAT
CCCACTACCGAGATATCCGCACCAACGCGCAGCCCGGACTCGGTAATGGCGCGCATTGCGCCCAGCGCCA
TCTGATCGTTGGCAACCAGCATCGCAGTGGGAACGATGCCCTCATTCAGCATTTGCATGGTTTGTTGAAA
ACCGGACATGGCACTCCAGTCGCCTTCCCGTTCCGCTATCGGCTGAATTTGATTGCGAGTGAGATATTTA
TGCCAGCCAGCCAGACGCAGACGCGCCGAGACAGAACTTAATGGGCCCGCTAACAGCGCGATTTGCTGGT
GACCCAATGCGACCAGATGCTCCACGCCCAGTCGCGTACCGTCTTCATGGGAGAAAATAATACTGTTGAT
GGGTGTCTGGTCAGAGACATCAAGAAATAACGCCGGAACATTAGTGCAGGCAGCTTCCACAGCAATGGCA
TCCTGGTCATCCAGCGGATAGTTAATGATCAGCCCACTGACGCGTTGCGCGAGAAGATTGTGCACCGCCG
CTTTACAGGCTTCGACGCCGCTTCGTTCTACCATCGACACCACCACGCTGGCACCCAGTTGATCGGCGCG
AGATTTAATCGCCGCGACAATTTGCGACGGCGCGTGCAGGGCCAGACTGGAGGTGGCAACGCCAATCAGC
AACGACTGTTTGCCCGCCAGTTGTTGTGCCACGCGGTTGGGAATGTAATTCAGCTCCGCCATCGCCGCTT
CCACTTTTTCCCGCGTTTTCGCAGAAACGTGGCTGGCCTGGTTCACCACGCGGGAAACGGTCTGATAAGA
GACACCGGCATACTCTGCGACATCGTATAACGTTACTGGTTTCACATTCACCACCCTGAATTGACTCTCT
TCCGGGCGCTATCATGCCATACCGCGAAAGGTTTTGCGCCATTCGATGGTGTCCGGGATCTCGACGCTCT
CCCTTATGCGACTCCTGCATTAGGAAGCAGCCCAGTAGTAGGTTGAGGCCGTTGAGCACCGCCGCCGCAA
GGAATGGTGCATGCAAGGAGATGGCGCCCAACAGTCCCCCGGCCACGGGGCCTGCCACCATACCCACGCC
GAAACAAGCGCTCATGAGCCCGAAGTGGCGAGCCCGATCTTCCCCATCGGTGATGTCGGCGATATAGGCG
CCAGCAACCGCACCTGTGGCGCCGGTGATGCCGGCCACGATGCGTCCGGCGTAGAGGATCGAGATCTCGA
TCCCGCGAAAT
